Addgene plasmid #217702: HA-MBP-TEVpCS-ADGRG4 CTF-FLAG
Purpose: Mammalian expression of Adhesion G Protein-Coupled Receptor transmembrane domains
Depositing lab: Stephen Blacklow. Depositing organization: Harvard Medical School. Publication: Heterogeneity of tethered agonist signaling in adhesion G protein-coupled receptors. Dates AN, Jones DTD, Smith JS, Skiba MA, Rich MF, Burruss MM, Kruse AC, Blacklow SC. Cell Chem Biol. 2024 Aug 15;31(8):1542-1553.e4. doi: 10.1016/j.chembiol.2024.03.004. Epub 2024 Apr 11. PubMed 38608683.
Backbone
  Vector backbone: pFuse-hIgG1-Fc2
  Backbone manufacturer: Invitrogen
  Vector type: Mammalian Expression
Growth in bacteria
  Bacterial resistance: Bleocin (Zeocin), 50 μg/mL
  Growth temperature: 37°C
  Growth strain: DH5alpha
  Copy number: High Copy
Gene/Insert
  Gene/Insert name: ADGRG4 (alt name: GPR112)
  Species: H. sapiens (human)
  Mutation: Deletion of residues 1-2721
  Entrez Gene: ADGRG4 (a.k.a. GPR112, PGR17, RP1-299I16)
  Tag / fusion protein: HA (N terminal on insert); FLAG (C terminal on insert)
  Cloning method: Gibson Cloning
Terms and licenses: Academic/Nonprofit Terms; Industry Terms: Not Available to Industry
Depositor comments: Please visit https://www.biorxiv.org/content/10.1101/2022.07.14.500097v2 for bioRxiv preprint.
How to cite: HA-MBP-TEVpCS-ADGRG4 CTF-FLAG was a gift from Stephen Blacklow (Addgene plasmid # 217702 ; http://n2t.net/addgene:217702 ; RRID:Addgene_217702)
