[The description below was written by a language model from this plasmid's Addgene catalogue record and pLannotate feature annotations shown in this document.]
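Description:
HA-MBP-TEVpCS-ADGRG4 CTF-FLAG is a mammalian expression plasmid built on the pFuse-hIgG1-Fc2 backbone for producing the transmembrane (C-terminal fragment) portion of the human adhesion G protein-coupled receptor ADGRG4 (GPR112), with residues 1-2721 deleted. It replicates in E. coli at high copy from a ColE1/pUC-type origin. Selection uses a single bleomycin-family (Zeocin) resistance gene, ble, which is driven by the bacterial EM7 promoter and also sits downstream of CMV enhancer/promoter elements. It is followed by a β-globin polyadenylation signal, an arrangement that can allow the same marker to work in bacteria and mammalian cells.

The expression cassette is shielded upstream by a synthetic poly(A) signal and a transcriptional pause site. It is driven by a composite promoter made of the EF-1α core promoter and a truncated HTLV-1 5' LTR segment. The open reading frame starts with the IL-2 signal sequence, which directs the protein into the secretory pathway. An HA epitope and maltose-binding protein (malE) follow. According to the construct name, a TEV protease cleavage site then precedes the receptor fragment, and a C-terminal FLAG tag ends the fusion; neither the TEV site nor the FLAG tag is annotated in the feature table. This layout suggests that protease treatment could remove the HA-MBP cap and expose the receptor's native N-terminus, in keeping with the associated study of tethered agonist signaling, though the record does not say so explicitly.

The automated annotation labels the receptor region as an ADGRG2 fragment, probably a homology-based match to the related ADGRG4 sequence named in the catalogue. An IgG heavy-chain constant region fragment from the backbone is detected downstream, ahead of the SV40 poly(A) signal. The record does not say whether it is translated, though the C-terminal FLAG tag implies the fusion ends before it.
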