Features (pLannotate 1.2.2; 17 found; start..end, strand, type, name):
     96..217     -  polyA_signal   SV40 poly(A) signal: SV40 polyadenylation signal
    240..311     -  CDS            large T antigen (fragment): large T antigen from SV40 (simian virus 40)
    321..715     -  polyA_signal   β-globin poly(A): human β-globin polyadenylation signal
    732..1103    -  CDS            ble: BLE_STRHI - Experimental evidence at protein level: Swiss-Prot protein existence level 1. Binding protein with a strong affinity to the bleomycin family of antibiotics. From Streptoalloteichus hindustanus.
   1165..1208    -  promoter       EM7 promoter (fragment): synthetic bacterial promoter&nbsp
   1595..1694    -  promoter       CMV promoter (fragment): human cytomegalovirus (CMV) immediate early promoter
   1696..1999    -  enhancer       CMV enhancer: human cytomegalovirus immediate early enhancer
   2079..2667    -  rep_origin     ori: high-copy-number ColE1/pMB1/pBR322/pUC origin of replication
   2775..2823    +  polyA_signal   poly(A) signal: synthetic polyadenylation signal
   2834..2925    +  misc_feature   pause site: RNA polymerase II transcriptional pause signal from the human α2 globin gene
   2962..3173    +  promoter       EF-1α core promoter: core promoter for human elongation factor EF-1α
   3186..3454    +  LTR            5' LTR (truncated): truncated 5' long terminal repeat (LTR) from human T-cell leukemia virus (HTLV) type 1
   3504..3563    +  sig_peptide    IL-2 signal sequence: human interleukin-2 signal sequence
   3564..3590    +  CDS            3xHA (fragment): three tandem HA epitope tags
   3594..4694    +  CDS            malE (fragment): MALE_ECO57 - Experimental evidence at protein level: Swiss-Prot protein existence level 1. Part of the ABC transporter complex MalEFGK involved in maltose/maltodextrin import. Binds maltose and higher maltodextrins. From Escherichia coli O157:H7.
   4674..5597    +  CDS            ADGRG2 (fragment): AGRG2_HUMAN - Also known as GPR64 From Homo sapiens (Human).
   5736..71      +  CDS            IGHG2 (fragment) (across the origin): IGHG2_HUMAN - Experimental evidence at protein level: Swiss-Prot protein existence level 1. Constant region of immunoglobulin heavy chains. Immunoglobulins, also known as antibodies, are membrane-bound or secreted glycoproteins produced by B lymphocytes. In the recognition phase of humoral immunity, the membrane-bound immunoglobulins serve as receptors which, upon binding of a specific antigen, trigger the clonal expansion and differentiation of B lymphocytes into immunoglobulins- secreting plasma cells. Secreted immunoglobulins mediate the effector phase of humoral immunity, which results in
>Addgene plasmid #217702 | HA-MBP-TEVpCS-ADGRG4 CTF-FLAG | addgene full sequence | sequence record 430288 | Addgene NGS Result
CATGCTCCGTGATGCACGAGGCTCTGCACAACCACTACACGCAGAAGAGCCTCTCCCTGTCTCCGGGTAA
ATGAGTGCTAGCTGGCCAGACATGATAAGATACATTGATGAGTTTGGACAAACCACAACTAGAATGCAGT
GAAAAAAATGCTTTATTTGTGAAATTTGTGATGCTATTGCTTTATTTGTAACCATTATAAGCTGCAATAA
ACAAGTTAACAACAACAATTGCATTCATTTTATGTTTCAGGTTCAGGGGGAGGTGTGGGAGGTTTTTTAA
AGCAAGTAAAACCTCTACAAATGTGGTATGGAATTAATTCTAAAATACAGCATAGCAAAACTTTAACCTC
CAAATCAAGCCTCTACTTGAATCCTTTTCTGAGGGATGAATAAGGCATAGGCATCAGGGGCTGTTGCCAA
TGTGCATTAGCTGTTTGCAGCCTCACCTTCTTTCATGGAGTTTAAGATATAGTGTATTTTCCCAAGGTTT
GAACTAGCTCTTCATTTCTTTATGTTTTAAATGCACTGACCTCCCACATTCCCTTTTTAGTAAAATATTC
AGAAATAATTTAAATACATCATTGCAATGAAAATAAATGTTTTTTATTAGGCAGAATCCAGATGCTCAAG
GCCCTTCATAATATCCCCCAGTTTAGTAGTTGGACTTAGGGAACAAAGGAACCTTTAATAGAAATTGGAC
AGCAAGAAAGCGAGCTTCTAGCTTATCCTCAGTCCTGCTCCTCTGCCACAAAGTGCACGCAGTTGCCGGC
CGGGTCGCGCAGGGCGAACTCCCGCCCCCACGGCTGCTCGCCGATCTCGGTCATGGCCGGCCCGGAGGCG
TCCCGGAAGTTCGTGGACACGACCTCCGACCACTCGGCGTACAGCTCGTCCAGGCCGCGCACCCACACCC
AGGCCAGGGTGTTGTCCGGCACCACCTGGTCCTGGACCGCGCTGATGAACAGGGTCACGTCGTCCCGGAC
CACACCGGCGAAGTCGTCCTCCACGAAGTCCCGGGAGAACCCGAGCCGGTCGGTCCAGAACTCGACCGCT
CCGGCGACGTCGCGCGCGGTGAGCACCGGAACGGCACTGGTCAACTTGGCCATGATGGCTCCTCCTGTCA
GGAGAGGAAAGAGAAGAAGGTTAGTACAATTGCTATAGTGAGTTGTATTATACTATGCAGATATACTATG
CCAATGATTAATTGTCAAACTAGGGCTGCAGGGTTCATAGTGCCACTTTTCCTGCACTGCCCCATCTCCT
GCCCACCCTTTCCCAGGCATAGACAGTCAGTGACTTACCAAACTCACAGGAGGGAGAAGGCAGAAGCTTG
AGACAGACCCGCGGGACCGCCGAACTGCGAGGGGACGTGGCTAGGGCGGCTTCTTTTATGGTGCGCCGGC
CCTCGGAGGCAGGGCGCTCGGGGAGGCCTAGCGGCCAATCTGCGGTGGCAGGAGGCGGGGCCGAAGGCCG
TGCCTGACCAATCCGGAGCACATAGGAGTCTCAGCCCCCCGCCCCAAAGCAAGGGGAAGTCACGCGCCTG
TAGCGCCAGCGTGTTGTGAAATGGGGGCTTGGGGGGGTTGGGGCCCTGACTAGTCAAAACAAACTCCCAT
TGACGTCAATGGGGTGGAGACTTGGAAATCCCCGTGAGTCAAACCGCTATCCACGCCCATTGATGTACTG
CCAAAACCGCATCATCATGGTAATAGCGATGACTAATACGTAGATGTACTGCCAAGTAGGAAAGTCCCAT
AAGGTCATGTACTGGGCATAATGCCAGGCGGGCCATTTACCGTCATTGACGTCAATAGGGGGCGTACTTG
GCATATGATACACTTGATGTACTGCCAAGTGGGCAGTTTACCGTAAATACTCCACCCATTGACGTCAATG
GAAAGTCCCTATTGGCGTTACTATGGGAACATACGTCATTATTGACGTCAATGGGCGGGGGTCGTTGGGC
GGTCAGCCAGGCGGGCCATTTACCGTAAGTTATGTAACGCCTGCAGGTTAATTAAGAACATGTGAGCAAA
AGGCCAGCAAAAGGCCAGGAACCGTAAAAAGGCCGCGTTGCTGGCGTTTTTCCATAGGCTCCGCCCCCCT
GACGAGCATCACAAAAATCGACGCTCAAGTCAGAGGTGGCGAAACCCGACAGGACTATAAAGATACCAGG
CGTTTCCCCCTGGAAGCTCCCTCGTGCGCTCTCCTGTTCCGACCCTGCCGCTTACCGGATACCTGTCCGC
CTTTCTCCCTTCGGGAAGCGTGGCGCTTTCTCATAGCTCACGCTGTAGGTATCTCAGTTCGGTGTAGGTC
GTTCGCTCCAAGCTGGGCTGTGTGCACGAACCCCCCGTTCAGCCCGACCGCTGCGCCTTATCCGGTAACT
ATCGTCTTGAGTCCAACCCGGTAAGACACGACTTATCGCCACTGGCAGCAGCCACTGGTAACAGGATTAG
CAGAGCGAGGTATGTAGGCGGTGCTACAGAGTTCTTGAAGTGGTGGCCTAACTACGGCTACACTAGAAGA
ACAGTATTTGGTATCTGCGCTCTGCTGAAGCCAGTTACCTTCGGAAAAAGAGTTGGTAGCTCTTGATCCG
GCAAACAAACCACCGCTGGTAGCGGTGGTTTTTTTGTTTGCAAGCAGCAGATTACGCGCAGAAAAAAAGG
ATCTCAAGAAGATCCTTTGATCTTTTCTACGGGGTCTGACGCTCAGTGGAACGAAAACTCACGTTAAGGG
ATTTTGGTCATGGCTAGTTAATTAACATTTAAATCAGCGGCCGCAATAAAATATCTTTATTTTCATTACA
TCTGTGTGTTGGTTTTTTGTGTGAATCGTAACTAACATACGCTCTCCATCAAAACAAAACGAAACAAAAC
AAACTAGCAAAATAGGCTGTCCCCAGTGCAAGTGCAGGTGCCAGAACATTTCTCTATCGAAGGATCTGCG
ATCGCTCCGGTGCCCGTCAGTGGGCAGAGCGCACATCGCCCACAGTCCCCGAGAAGTTGGGGGGAGGGGT
CGGCAATTGAACGGGTGCCTAGAGAAGGTGGCGCGGGGTAAACTGGGAAAGTGATGTCGTGTACTGGCTC
CGCCTTTTTCCCGAGGGTGGGGGAGAACCGTATATAAGTGCAGTAGTCGCCGTGAACGTTCTTTTTCGCA
ACGGGTTTGCCGCCAGAACACAGCTGAAGCTTCGAGGGGCTCGCATCTCTCCTTCACGCGCCCGCCGCCC
TACCTGAGGCCGCCATCCACGCCGGTTGAGTCGCGTTCTGCCGCCTCCCGCCTGTGGTGCCTCCTGAACT
GCGTCCGCCGTCTAGGTAAGTTTAAAGCTCAGGTCGAGACCGGGCCTTTGTCCGGCGCTCCCTTGGAGCC
TACCTAGACTCAGCCGGCTCTCCACGCTTTGCCTGACCCTGCTTGCTCAACTCTACGTCTTTGTTTCGTT
TTCTGTTCTGCGCCGTTACAGATCCAAGCTGTGACCGGCGCCTACCTGAGATCACCGGCGAAGGAGGGCC
ACCATGTACAGGATGCAACTCCTGTCTTGCATTGCACTAAGTCTTGCACTTGTCACGAATTCGTACCCAT
ACGATGTTCCAGATTACGCTGGATCCAAAATTGAAGAAGGCAAACTGGTGATTTGGATTAACGGCGATAA
AGGCTATAACGGCCTGGCGGAAGTGGGCAAAAAATTTGAAAAAGATACCGGCATTAAAGTGACCGTGGAA
CATCCGGATAAACTGGAAGAAAAATTTCCGCAGGTGGCGGCGACCGGCGATGGCCCGGATATTATTTTTT
GGGCGCATGATCGCTTTGGCGGCTATGCGCAGAGCGGCCTGCTGGCGGAAATTACCCCGGATAAAGCGTT
TCAGGATAAACTGTATCCGTTTACCTGGGATGCGGTGCGCTATAACGGCAAACTGATTGCGTATCCGATT
GCGGTGGAAGCGCTGAGCCTGATTTATAACAAAGATCTGCTGCCGAACCCGCCGAAAACCTGGGAAGAAA
TTCCGGCGCTGGATAAAGAACTGAAAGCGAAAGGCAAAAGCGCGCTGATGTTTAACCTGCAGGAACCGTA
TTTTACCTGGCCGCTGATTGCGGCGGATGGCGGCTATGCGTTTAAATATGAAAACGGCAAATATGATATT
AAAGATGTGGGCGTGGATAACGCGGGCGCGAAAGCGGGCCTGACCTTTCTGGTGGATCTGATTAAAAACA
AACATATGAACGCGGATACCGATTATAGCATTGCGGAAGCGGCGTTTAACAAAGGCGAAACCGCGATGAC
CATTAACGGCCCGTGGGCGTGGAGCAACATTGATACCAGCAAAGTGAACTATGGCGTGACCGTGCTGCCG
ACCTTTAAAGGCCAGCCGAGCAAACCGTTTGTGGGCGTGCTGAGCGCGGGCATTAACGCGGCGAGCCCGA
ACAAAGAACTGGCGAAAGAATTTCTGGAAAACTATCTGCTGACCGATGAAGGCCTGGAAGCGGTGAACAA
AGATAAACCGCTGGGCGCGGTGGCGCTGAAAAGCTATGAAGAAGAACTGGCGAAAGATCCGCGCATTGCG
GCGACCATGGAAAACGCGCAGAAAGGCGAAATTATGCCGAACATTCCGCAGATGAGCGCGTTTTGGTATG
CGGTGCGCACCGCGGTGATTAACGCGGCGAGCGGCCGCCAGACCGTGGATGAAGCGCTGAAAGATGCGCA
GACCAACGAGAACCTTTACTTCCAAACCCACTTTGGCGTGCTCATGGACCTCTCAAGATCTACCGTGGAC
TCAGTGAATGAGCAGATCCTGGCCCTGATCACCTACACCGGGTGTGGCATCAGTAGCATTTTCCTTGGCG
TCGCTGTAGTGACATACATTGCTTTCCACAAGCTGCGCAAGGATTACCCTGCGAAAATCCTGATCAACCT
CTGTACAGCTCTGCTCATGCTGAACCTGGTCTTCTTGATCAACTCCTGGCTCTCCAGCTTCCAGAAGGTG
GGAGTCTGTATCACAGCTGCAGTTGCCCTGCACTATTTCTTGCTTGTCTCATTTACATGGATGGGACTTG
AGGCCGTGCACATGTACCTGGCCCTCGTCAAGGTTTTCAACATCTACATCCCGAACTACATCCTCAAGTT
CTGTCTGGTGGGCTGGGGAATTCCCGCAATCATGGTGGCAATTACGGTCTCCGTTAAAAAGGATCTGTAC
GGCACCCTCTCCCCGACAACCCCGTTTTGTTGGATCAAGGATGACTCCATCTTTTATATCAGCGTTGTGG
CCTATTTTTGCCTGATTTTTCTGATGAACCTGTCTATGTTTTGCACGGTCCTGGTGCAGCTGAATTCTGT
AAAGTCCCAGATCCAAAAAACTCGCCGTAAAATGATCCTGCATGACCTGAAAGGCACCATGTCCCTCACT
TTTCTGCTCGGCCTGACATGGGGATTTGCCTTCTTTGCCTGGGGACCGATGAGAAATTTCTTTTTGTATC
TTTTTGCAATCTTTAACACACTCCAGGGATTTTTCATCTTTGTATTCCATTGTGTTATGAAGGAGTCAGT
CAGAGAGCAATGGCAGATCCACTTGTGCTGTGGCTGGCTGCGTCTCGATAACTCCTCAGACGGAAGCTCC
CGCTGTCAGATTAAGGTTGGCTATAAGCAGGAAGGTCTGAAAAAGATTTTTGAGCACAAACTGCTCACCC
CGTCTCTGAAATCTACCGCAACCTCATCCACCTTCAAATCCCTGGGCAGCGCCCAAGGCACTCCCAGCGA
AATCAGTTTCCCCAATGACGATTTCGACAAAGATCCCTATTGCAGTAGTCCGGGTTCTGACTACAAAGAC
GATGACGACAAGTGAAGATCTGACAAAACTCACACATGCCCACCGTGCCCAGCACCTGAACTCCTGGGGG
GACCGTCAGTCTTCCTCTTCCCCCCAAAACCCAAGGACACCCTCATGATCTCCCGGACCCCTGAGGTCAC
ATGCGTGGTGGTGGACGTGAGCCACGAAGACCCTGAGGTCAAGTTCAACTGGTACGTGGACGGCGTGGAG
GTGCATAATGCCAAGACAAAGCCGCGGGAGGAGCAGTACAACAGCACGTACCGTGTGGTCAGCGTCCTCA
CCGTCCTGCACCAGGACTGGCTGAATGGCAAGGAGTACAAGTGCAAGGTCTCCAACAAAGCCCTCCCAGC
CCCCATCGAGAAAACCATCTCCAAAGCCAAAGGGCAGCCCCGAGAACCACAGGTGTACACCCTGCCCCCA
TCCCGGGAGGAGATGACCAAGAACCAGGTCAGCCTGACCTGCCTGGTCAAAGGCTTCTATCCCAGCGACA
TCGCCGTGGAGTGGGAGAGCAATGGGCAGCCGGAGAACAACTACAAGACCACGCCTCCCGTGCTGGACTC
CGACGGCTCCTTCTTCCTCTACAGCAAGCTCACCGTGGACAAGAGCAGGTGGCAGCAGGGGAACGTCTTC
T
