>Addgene plasmid #217702 | HA-MBP-TEVpCS-ADGRG4 CTF-FLAG | depositor partial sequence | sequence record 424450 | MBP-CTF Insert
ATGTACAGGATGCAACTCCTGTCTTGCATTGCACTAAGTCTTGCACTTGTCACGAATTCGTACCCATACG
ATGTTCCAGATTACGCTGGATCCAAAATTGAAGAAGGCAAACTGGTGATTTGGATTAACGGCGATAAAGG
CTATAACGGCCTGGCGGAAGTGGGCAAAAAATTTGAAAAAGATACCGGCATTAAAGTGACCGTGGAACAT
CCGGATAAACTGGAAGAAAAATTTCCGCAGGTGGCGGCGACCGGCGATGGCCCGGATATTATTTTTTGGG
CGCATGATCGCTTTGGCGGCTATGCGCAGAGCGGCCTGCTGGCGGAAATTACCCCGGATAAAGCGTTTCA
GGATAAACTGTATCCGTTTACCTGGGATGCGGTGCGCTATAACGGCAAACTGATTGCGTATCCGATTGCG
GTGGAAGCGCTGAGCCTGATTTATAACAAAGATCTGCTGCCGAACCCGCCGAAAACCTGGGAAGAAATTC
CGGCGCTGGATAAAGAACTGAAAGCGAAAGGCAAAAGCGCGCTGATGTTTAACCTGCAGGAACCGTATTT
TACCTGGCCGCTGATTGCGGCGGATGGCGGCTATGCGTTTAAATATGAAAACGGCAAATATGATATTAAA
GATGTGGGCGTGGATAACGCGGGCGCGAAAGCGGGCCTGACCTTTCTGGTGGATCTGATTAAAAACAAAC
ATATGAACGCGGATACCGATTATAGCATTGCGGAAGCGGCGTTTAACAAAGGCGAAACCGCGATGACCAT
TAACGGCCCGTGGGCGTGGAGCAACATTGATACCAGCAAAGTGAACTATGGCGTGACCGTGCTGCCGACC
TTTAAAGGCCAGCCGAGCAAACCGTTTGTGGGCGTGCTGAGCGCGGGCATTAACGCGGCGAGCCCGAACA
AAGAACTGGCGAAAGAATTTCTGGAAAACTATCTGCTGACCGATGAAGGCCTGGAAGCGGTGAACAAAGA
TAAACCGCTGGGCGCGGTGGCGCTGAAAAGCTATGAAGAAGAACTGGCGAAAGATCCGCGCATTGCGGCG
ACCATGGAAAACGCGCAGAAAGGCGAAATTATGCCGAACATTCCGCAGATGAGCGCGTTTTGGTATGCGG
TGCGCACCGCGGTGATTAACGCGGCGAGCGGCCGCCAGACCGTGGATGAAGCGCTGAAAGATGCGCAGAC
CAACGAGAACCTTTACTTCCAAACCCACTTTGGCGTGCTCATGGACCTCTCAAGATCTACCGTGGACTCA
GTGAATGAGCAGATCCTGGCCCTGATCACCTACACCGGGTGTGGCATCAGTAGCATTTTCCTTGGCGTCG
CTGTAGTGACATACATTGCTTTCCACAAGCTGCGCAAGGATTACCCTGCGAAAATCCTGATCAACCTCTG
TACAGCTCTGCTCATGCTGAACCTGGTCTTCTTGATCAACTCCTGGCTCTCCAGCTTCCAGAAGGTGGGA
GTCTGTATCACAGCTGCAGTTGCCCTGCACTATTTCTTGCTTGTCTCATTTACATGGATGGGACTTGAGG
CCGTGCACATGTACCTGGCCCTCGTCAAGGTTTTCAACATCTACATCCCGAACTACATCCTCAAGTTCTG
TCTGGTGGGCTGGGGAATTCCCGCAATCATGGTGGCAATTACGGTCTCCGTTAAAAAGGATCTGTACGGC
ACCCTCTCCCCGACAACCCCGTTTTGTTGGATCAAGGATGACTCCATCTTTTATATCAGCGTTGTGGCCT
ATTTTTGCCTGATTTTTCTGATGAACCTGTCTATGTTTTGCACGGTCCTGGTGCAGCTGAATTCTGTAAA
GTCCCAGATCCAAAAAACTCGCCGTAAAATGATCCTGCATGACCTGAAAGGCACCATGTCCCTCACTTTT
CTGCTCGGCCTGACATGGGGATTTGCCTTCTTTGCCTGGGGACCGATGAGAAATTTCTTTTTGTATCTTT
TTGCAATCTTTAACACACTCCAGGGATTTTTCATCTTTGTATTCCATTGTGTTATGAAGGAGTCAGTCAG
AGAGCAATGGCAGATCCACTTGTGCTGTGGCTGGCTGCGTCTCGATAACTCCTCAGACGGAAGCTCCCGC
TGTCAGATTAAGGTTGGCTATAAGCAGGAAGGTCTGAAAAAGATTTTTGAGCACAAACTGCTCACCCCGT
CTCTGAAATCTACCGCAACCTCATCCACCTTCAAATCCCTGGGCAGCGCCCAAGGCACTCCCAGCGAAAT
CAGTTTCCCCAATGACGATTTCGACAAAGATCCCTATTGCAGTAGTCCGGGTTCTGACTACAAAGACGAT
GACGACAAGTGAAGATCTGACAAAACTCACACA
